>Addgene plasmid #215926 | pYHY1 | addgene full sequence | sequence record 434370 | Addgene NGS Result
TTGGACGCAGCCGAATGGGAAAAGTGTGCGTTTATCGCGTGATGACATGGCAGAACTCCAAACCATAGCA
TCTGAAACACTGGGCATGGAACGTGGCGTTTCTTCTGACCGCAAACACTTATCGGCTATGCAGTACAAGA
CCGAATGTGCGAAAGAACAGCTTCAGGAACTATCCAACGATATATCCAGTGCATTAGACAAATACAAGGA
CGCACAAAACCAGCTTCTTCAGCTTCAGAAGGAACTACGTTCCATTGAAACAAAGAAGAACGTCCAAAAA
CTCATTTCTAAGGCTTCAGAGAAGTTTTACGGCTTGATTGGAAAAACAGTCAACGATAGGGAAAAGGATG
CCTTAAAAGCCAAAGTAAAGACTTTAGAGGGGGAAAATGAACAACTATCCGATAGACTGGGAAAGGCTAT
ACTTGAAAAAGAGCGAAACAGCACAAAGGCATTCAAAGCCGAGAATGACAAGGAGTATTATAGACAACAA
ATGGACAACGCAAGGACAACCAGTAACCTATTAAGGACGGAGAACCAAAAACTAAAAGCCGAAACCAAGG
AGTTGAAAAAAGAACTTGGTAAGATGAAAGACTTGTTCAATTCCGAACAACTGGAGGCTTTAAGGCATCA
TTTCCCAAACATATCAAAAGCTATGGAAGAGGGGAAAGACCTATTCAAGCAAATCACCAGAAGCAGAGGT
TTCGGCATGGGTATGTAACCCCCCCCCGCCCCCAAAGGGGGAGCGACCAAACGGCAGCCTCTCTCAATGG
AGTGTTACATCCCGTAAAGAGGGGCTTTGCAGGGGGTGGACTCAGAAAGATGAGAATAGATGACTATTGT
AGTTGAAACACATAGAAAGTTGCTGATATACAGACCGATACGCATATCGGGATGAACCATGAGTACGTTC
TTTTCTCAAAAAACATAAATATTCGAAAAGAGATGCAATAAATTAAGGAGAGGTTATAATGAACAAAGTA
AATATAAAAGATAGTCAAAATTTTATTACTTCAAAATATCACATAGAAAAAATAATGAATTGCATAAGTT
TAGATGAAAAAGATAACATCTTTGAAATAGGTGCAGGGAAAGGTCATTTTACTGCTGGATTGGTAAAGAG
ATGTAATTTTGTAACGGCGATAGAAATTGATTCTAAATTATGTGAGGTAACTCGTAATAAGCTCTTAAAT
TATCCTAACTATCAAATAGTAAATGATGATATACTGAAATTTACATTTCCTAGCCACAATCCATATAAAA
TATTTGGCAGCATACCTTACAACATAAGCACAAATATAATTCGAAAAATTGTTTTTGAAAGTTCAGCCAC
AATAAGTTATTTAATAGTGGAATATGGTTTTGCTAAAATGTTATTAGATACAAACAGATCACTAGCATTG
CTGTTAATGGCAGAGGTAGATATTTCTATATTAGCAAAAATTCCTAGGTATTATTTCCATCCAAAACCTA
AAGTGGATAGCACATTAATTGTATTAAAAAGAAAGCCAGCAAAAATGGCATTTAAAGAGAGAAAAAAATA
TGAAACTTTTGTAATGAAATGGGTTAACAAAGAGTACGAAAAACTGTTTACAAAAAATCAATTTAATAAA
GCTTTAAAACATGCGAGAATATATGATATAAACAATATTAGTTTCGAACAATTTGTATCGCTATTTAATA
GTTATAAAATATTTAACGGCTAAAAACAATAGGCCACATGCAACTGTAAATGTTTACGCGTCCTCGGTAC
CAACAAATACTTTCAGGACGATGTAAAGTCCTGAAAAATCAAAGCTGGCCAATGAGACGACGGGGTCATC
ACGGCTCATCATGCGCCAAACAAATGTGTGCAATACACGCTCGGATGACTGCATGATGACCGCACTGACT
GGGGACAGCAGATCCACCTAAGCCTGTGAGAGAAGCAGACACCCGACAGATCAAGGCAGTTAACTAGTGC
ACTGCAGTGGCGTCGACGGATCCGAATTCTACAGCGGCCGCGATTATCAAAAAGGATCTTCACCTAGATC
CTTTTAAATTAAAAATGAAGTTTTAAATCAATCTAAAGTATATATGAGTAAACTTGGTCTGACAGTTACC
AATGCTTAATCAGTGAGGCACCTATCTCAGCGATCTGTCTATTTCGTTCATCCATAGTTGCCTGACTCCC
CGTCGTGTAGATAACTACGATACGGGAGGGCTTACCATCTGGCCCCAGTGCTGCAATGATACCGCGGGAC
CCACGCTCACCGGCTCCAGATTTATCAGCAATAAACCAGCCAGCCGGAAGGGCCGAGCGCAGAAGTGGTC
CTGCAACTTTATCCGCCTCCATCCAGTCTATTAATTGTTGCCGGGAAGCTAGAGTAAGTAGTTCGCCAGT
TAATAGTTTGCGCAACGTTGTTGCCATTGCTACAGGCATCGTGGTGTCACGCTCGTCGTTTGGTATGGCT
TCATTCAGCTCCGGTTCCCAACGATCAAGGCGAGTTACATGATCCCCCATGTTGTGCAAAAAAGCGGTTA
GCTCCTTCGGTCCTCCGATCGTTGTCAGAAGTAAGTTGGCCGCAGTGTTATCACTCATGGTTATGGCAGC
ACTGCATAATTCTCTTACTGTCATGCCATCCGTAAGATGCTTTTCTGTGACTGGTGAGTACTCAACCAAG
TCATTCTGAGAATAGTGTATGCGGCGACCGAGTTGCTCTTGCCCGGCGTCAATACGGGATAATACCGCGC
CACATAGCAGAACTTTAAAAGTGCTCATCATTGGAAAACGTTCTTCGGGGCGAAAACTCTCAAGGATCTT
ACCGCTGTTGAGATCCAGTTCGATGTAACCCACTCGTGCACCCAACTGATCTTCAGCATCTTTTACTTTC
ACCAGCGTTTCTGGGTGAGCAAAAACAGGAAGGCAAAATGCCGCAAAAAAGGGAATAAGGGCGACACGGA
AATGTTGAATACTCATACTCTTCCTTTTTCAATATTATTGAAGCATTTATCAGGGTTATTGTCTCATGAG
CGGATACATATTTGAATGTATTTAGAAAAATAAACAAATAGGGGTTCCGCGCACATTTCCCCGAAAAGTG
CCACCTGTCATGACCAAAATCCCTTAACGTGAGTTTTCGTTCCACTGAGCGTCAGACCCCGTAGAAAAGA
TCAAAGGATCTTCTTGAGATCCTTTTTTTCTGCGCGTAATCTGCTGCTTGCAAACAAAAAAACCACCGCT
ACCAGCGGTGGTTTGTTTGCCGGATCAAGAGCTACCAACTCTTTTTCCGAAGGTAACTGGCTTCAGCAGA
GCGCAGATACCAAATACTGTCCTTCTAGTGTAGCCGTAGTTAGGCCACCACTTCAAGAACTCTGTAGCAC
CGCCTACATACCTCGCTCTGCTAATCCTGTTACCAGTGGCTGCTGCCAGTGGCGATAAGTCGTGTCTTAC
CGGGTTGGACTCAAGACGATAGTTACCGGATAAGGCGCAGCGGTCGGGCTGAACGGGGGGTTCGTGCACA
CAGCCCAGCTTGGAGCGAACGACCTACACCGAACTGAGATACCTACAGCGTGAGCTATGAGAAAGCGCCA
CGCTTCCCGAAGGGAGAAAGGCGGACAGGTATCCGGTAAGCGGCAGGGTCGGAACAGGAGAGCGCACGAG
GGAGCTTCCAGGGGGAAACGCCTGGTATCTTTATAGTCCTGTCGGGTTTCGCCACCTCTGACTTGAGCGT
CGATTTTTGTGATGCTCGTCAGGGGGGCGGAGCCTATGGAAAAACGCCAGCAACGCGGCCTTTTTACGGT
TCCTGGCCTTTTGCTGGCCTTTTGCTCACATGTTCTTTCCTGCGTTATCCCCTGATTCTGTGGATAACCG
TGCGGCCGCCCCTCCAAAGGGTTCGTGTAGACTTTCCTTGGTGTATCCAACGGCGTCAGCCGGGCAGGAT
AGGTGAAGTAGGCCCACCCGCGAGCGGGTGTTCCTTCTTCACTGTCCCTTATTCGCACCTGGCGGTGCTC
AACGGGAATCCTGCTCTGCGAGGCTGGCCGGCTACCGCCGGCGTAACAGATGAGGGCAAGCGGATGGCTG
ATGAAACCAAGCCAACCAGGAAGGGCAGCCCACCTATCAAGGTGTACTGCCTTCCAGACGAACGAAGAGC
GATTGAGGAAAAGGCGGCGGCGGCCGGCATGAGCCTGTCGGCCTACCTGCTGGCCGTCGGCCAGGGCTAC
AAAATCACGGGCGTCGTGGACTATGAGCACGTCCGCGAGCTGGCCCGCATCAATGGCGACCTGGGCCGCC
TGGGCGGCCTGCTGAAACTCTGGCTCACCGACGACCCGCGCACGGCGCGGTTCGGTGATGCCACGATCCT
CGCCCTGCTGGCGAAGATCGAAGAGAAGCAGGACGAGCTTGGCAAGGTCATGATGGGCGTGGTCCGCCCG
AGGGCAGAGCCATGACTTTTTTAGCCGCTAAAACGGCCGGGGGGTGCGCGTGATTGCCAAGCACGTCCCC
ATAACGCATAGCGCTCCCCGACCGATGATTTTTAAGTGACTGATTTTGTGCTGTTTTGGGGGTATATTAA
GAATAAAAGAAATAGAATAAGTTAAGTACTTGATACACAATATAGGGCATTTTCCATATTGGAAATTCTC
ATTTTCCAATCTAGAAAATACCGATTTCCTAATATGATACTAAATAGGAAAATAATATTTCCCTTAATAT
TGTTTTTATGGAAAATAATAGTTTACTTTGTGGAGAATAATATTTCCCAAAAACATATCAAAATGGAAAA
TAAAAAAGCAGTTAAGTTAACCGATTTTCAAAAGAACGAAGAAAATCCTTTTATGAAACAAGCTATAGAA
GGTATTGAAAATCATGTTGTTAAAAAGTATAAGAGTAATAGTGGTGGCGATAAGAGAGCTGTAGTAGCTT
TAGCCGACACTGAAACTGGAGAAGTGTTTAAGACTTCGTTTATCCGTCAAATAGAAGTAGATGAAGAACA
ATTCACTAAATTGTATCTTTCTAACTTTGCTGCATTCTTTGACCTATCACAAGCAGCTATTCGGGTTTTT
GGTTACTTTATGACCTGCATGAAACCCAAAAATGATTTAATCATTTTCAATAGAAAAAAATGCCTAGAAT
ATACCAAATACAAAACAGACAAAGCCGTTTATAAAGGACTTGCAGAACTTGTAAAAGCTGAAATCATAGC
CCGAGGACCAGCCGATAATCTTTGGTTTATTAATCCTCTGATAGTATTCAATGGTGACCGAGTGACATTT
GCTAAAACATACGTTCGGAAAAAGACTTTAGCTGCCCAAAAGAAAGAAGAAGCAGAGAAACGACAATTAT
CACTTGGCTTTGATGAACAGTAACACTCCATTGAGTGAAGCTGCCGTTTGGTCGCTCCCCCTTTGGGGGC
GGGGGGGGATAGATAAAGTTCCTCTATGTAAAGTTATAATGGGGGATGAAAGGCAAGGTTCGCTAACCTT
ACCCCGATTGTTTATGCTTCCCAGCATTCAATCTATCCCCGTTTATGGGTTTCTCTTTCACCCTACAAAG
ATAACCTCATGGGGGAAAAATGTCCAAGAATATGGGGTAAAAACTATCAAGTCGGTAGAAAATAAGTATC
TTTGAAGTACATTTTTAGTAGAGGTACTGGTGTGCCTAGGCGAAGCAGATAGGCAAAAATAAAGCCGCTG
GAGATGTCGGATGTCCGTCAATTAACTCCAGCGGCTTGTATTTTGGTAACTCTCCCGTATCGGTCAGCTA
CCGTTTGGTCAGCAACAAAGGTAGTACTTTATTATCGCAAATCCAAATGTTTTTCCCTTTATTTGTGCAT
TTACAAAACATTCACTAACTTCGCACCTATGCAGTATGGTGATAGCACACTAGCACCCTAAAGAGTGCGT
GTGTAAGGGGACAAGCCCCCTTAACCCCCTGTCAGCCGGCTGTCACCGGCTGTTATCAATCTTCAAAGTC
GGGTGGTTGTCAAGATGATTTTTTTGGTTTGGTGTCGTCTTTTTTTAAGCTGCCGCATAACGGTTTGCGA
TTGTCACAAAAATGTTAACTTATGGGAGCAACAAGTATTCATGTACAAGCAGTGAAGCCGGGGAGCGAGA
TTCACAACTTTAGGGAAAAAGAGTTGGACTATGTTCGTCCCGAACTTAGTCATTTGAATGAAAGCTGGGT
TGGAGATAGCATTTCCCATCGGCTGGAGAGTGCAAAACAAAGATATCTCGATACGGTTGGGCAGAAGATG
CAGGCTAAAGCCGCACCCATACGAGAGGGAGTAATAGTAATCAAACAAGAAACCACTATGCAGGAACTCC
AGCAGTTTGCCACGGTCTGCAAAGAACGTTTCGGTATCGAAGCGTTTCAAATCCATATACACAAGGACGA
AGGATACATGAACGCAAAGCAGTGGACACCTAACCTTCATGCCCATGTAGTTTTCGA
Features (pLannotate 1.2.2; 7 found; start..end, strand, type, name):
    969..1697    +  CDS            ermC': ERM_BACIU - Experimental evidence at protein level: Swiss-Prot protein existence level 1. This protein produces a dimethylation of the adenine residue at position 2085 in 23S rRNA, resulting in reduced affinity between ribosomes and macrolide-lincosamide-streptogramin B antibiotics. From Bacillus subtilis.
   2096..2956    -  CDS            AmpR: β-lactamase; bla; confers resistance to ampicillin, carbenicillin, and related antibiotics
   2957..3061    -  promoter       AmpR promoter: bla
   3164..3752    +  rep_origin     ori: high-copy-number ColE1/pMB1/pBR322/pUC origin of replication
   3912..4021    +  oriT           oriT: incP origin of transfer
   4054..4425    +  CDS            traJ: oriT-recognizing protein; traJ
   4503..4519    +  protein_bind   HK022 attP (fragment): attP; attachment site of phage HK022 HK022 integrase
