[The description below was written by a language model from this plasmid's Addgene catalogue record and pLannotate feature annotations shown in this document.]
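Description:
pYHY1 is an empty-backbone E. coli–Bacteroides shuttle vector of roughly 6.4 kb, catalogued for bacterial expression and synthetic biology. It belongs to a toolkit for heterologous protein secretion across Bacteroides species. In E. coli it replicates from a high-copy ColE1/pUC-type origin and is selected with ampicillin through a β-lactamase gene driven by its native bla promoter. For selection in Bacteroides, the record notes an erythromycin resistance marker. The feature table annotates this as an erm-family rRNA adenine methyltransferase, which reduces ribosome affinity for macrolide, lincosamide and streptogramin B antibiotics. The annotation was assigned by similarity to a Bacillus subtilis protein, so the exact erm allele is not established by the record.

The plasmid also carries an incP (RP4-type) origin of transfer together with traJ, which encodes the oriT-recognizing protein. These elements allow mobilization by conjugation from an E. coli donor that supplies the remaining transfer functions, the usual route for introducing DNA into Bacteroides. A very short match to the phage HK022 attP site is annotated only as a fragment and may be incidental.

About 2 kb at the end of the sequence and nearly 1 kb at its start are unannotated. The record therefore does not identify the element responsible for maintenance in Bacteroides, nor any promoter, ribosome binding site or cloning region for a payload. No insert is present. Genes of interest are meant to be introduced by Gibson assembly, making pYHY1 a starting scaffold for building expression or secretion constructs to be tested in Bacteroides hosts.
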