Addgene plasmid #215926: pYHY1
Purpose: (Empty Backbone) E. coli-Bacteroides shuttle vector.
Depositing lab: Shannon Sirk. Depositing organization: University of Illinois at Urbana-Champaign. Publication: A molecular toolkit for heterologous protein secretion across Bacteroides species. Yeh YH, Kelly VW, Rahman Pour R, Sirk SJ. Nat Commun. 2024 Nov 11;15(1):9741. doi: 10.1038/s41467-024-53845-7. PubMed 39528443.
Backbone
  Vector backbone: pYHY1
  Backbone size (bp): 6431
  Vector type: Bacterial Expression, Synthetic Biology ; E. coli-Bacteroides shuttle vector
Growth in bacteria
  Bacterial resistance: Ampicillin, 100 μg/mL
  Growth temperature: 37°C
  Growth strain: DH5alpha
  Growth instructions: Also contains erythromycin for selection in Bacteroides species
  Copy number: Unknown
Gene/Insert
  Cloning method: Gibson Cloning
Terms and licenses: Academic/Nonprofit Terms; Industry Terms: Not Available to Industry
Depositor comments: Please visit https://www.biorxiv.org/content/10.1101/2023.12.14.571725v1 for bioRxiv preprint.
How to cite: pYHY1 was a gift from Shannon Sirk (Addgene plasmid # 215926 ; http://n2t.net/addgene:215926 ; RRID:Addgene_215926)
